>Addgene plasmid #240623 | Td-CBE-NW | addgene full sequence | sequence record 480852 | Addgene NGS Result
TATCATATGCCAAGTACGCCCCCTATTGACGTCAATGACGGTAAATGGCCCGCCTGGCATTATGCCCAGT
ACATGACCTTATGGGACTTTCCTACTTGGCAGTACATCTACGTATTAGTCATCGCTATTACCATGGTGAT
GCGGTTTTGGCAGTACATCAATGGGCGTGGATAGCGGTTTGACTCACGGGGATTTCCAAGTCTCCACCCC
ATTGACGTCAATGGGAGTTTGTTTTGGCACCAAAATCAACGGGACTTTCCAAAATGTCGTAACAACTCCG
CCCCATTGACGCAAATGGGCGGTAGGCGTGTACGGTGGGAGGTCTATATAAGCAGAGCTGGTTTAGTGAA
CCGTCAGATCCGCTAGAGATCCGCGGCCGCTAATACGACTCACTATAGGGAGAGCCGCCACCATGAAACG
GACAGCCGACGGAAGCGAGTTCGAGTCACCAAAGAAGAAGCGGAAAGTCTCTGAGGTGGAGTTTTCCCAC
GAGTACTGGATGAGACATGCCCTGACCCTGGCCAAGAGGGCACGGGATGAGAGGAGAGTGCCTGTGGGAG
CCGTGCTGGTGCTGAACAATAGAGTGATCGGCGAGGGCTGGCTGAGAGCCATCGGCCTGCACGACCCAAC
AGCCCATGCCGAAATTATGGCCCTGAGACAGGGCGGCCTGGTCATGCAGAACTACAGACTGATTGACGCC
ACCCTGTACGTGACATTCGAGCCTTGCGTGATGTGCGCCGGCGCCATGATCCACTCTAGGATCGGCCGCG
TGGTGTTTGGCGTGAGGCAATCAAAAAGAGGCGCCGCAGGCTCCCTGATGAACGTGCTGAACTACCCCGG
CATGAATCACCGCGTCGAAATTACCGAGGGAATCCTGGCAGATGAATGTGCCGCCCTGCTGTGCGATTTC
TATCGGTGTCCTAGATATGTGTTCAATGCTCAGAAGAAGGCCCAGAGCTCCATCAACTCCGGAGGATCTA
GCGGAGGCTCCTCTGGCTCTGAGACACCTGGCACAAGCGAGAGCGCAACACCTGAAAGCAGCGGGGGCAG
CAGCGGGGGGTCAGACAAGAAGTACAGCATCGGCCTGGCCATCGGCACCAACTCTGTGGGCTGGGCCGTG
ATCACCGACGAGTACAAGGTGCCCAGCAAGAAATTCAAGGTGCTGGGCAACACCGACCGGCACAGCATCA
AGAAGAACCTGATCGGAGCCCTGCTGTTCGACAGCGGCGAAACAGCCGAGGCCACCCGGCTGAAGAGAAC
CGCCAGAAGAAGATACACCAGACGGAAGAACCGGATCTGCTATCTGCAAGAGATCTTCAGCAACGAGATG
GCCAAGGTGGACGACAGCTTCTTCCACAGACTGGAAGAGTCCTTCCTGGTGGAAGAGGATAAGAAGCACG
AGCGGCACCCCATCTTCGGCAACATCGTGGACGAGGTGGCCTACCACGAGAAGTACCCCACCATCTACCA
CCTGAGAAAGAAACTGGTGGACAGCACCGACAAGGCCGACCTGCGGCTGATCTATCTGGCCCTGGCCCAC
ATGATCAAGTTCCGGGGCCACTTCCTGATCGAGGGCGACCTGAACCCCGACAACAGCGACGTGGACAAGC
TGTTCATCCAGCTGGTGCAGACCTACAACCAGCTGTTCGAGGAAAACCCCATCAACGCCAGCGGCGTGGA
CGCCAAGGCCATCCTGTCTGCCAGACTGAGCAAGAGCAGACGGCTGGAAAATCTGATCGCCCAGCTGCCC
GGCGAGAAGAAGAATGGCCTGTTCGGAAACCTGATTGCCCTGAGCCTGGGCCTGACCCCCAACTTCAAGA
GCAACTTCGACCTGGCCGAGGATGCCAAACTGCAGCTGAGCAAGGACACCTACGACGACGACCTGGACAA
CCTGCTGGCCCAGATCGGCGACCAGTACGCCGACCTGTTTCTGGCCGCCAAGAACCTGTCCGACGCCATC
CTGCTGAGCGACATCCTGAGAGTGAACACCGAGATCACCAAGGCCCCCCTGAGCGCCTCTATGATCAAGA
GATACGACGAGCACCACCAGGACCTGACCCTGCTGAAAGCTCTCGTGCGGCAGCAGCTGCCTGAGAAGTA
CAAAGAGATTTTCTTCGACCAGAGCAAGAACGGCTACGCCGGCTACATTGACGGCGGAGCCAGCCAGGAA
GAGTTCTACAAGTTCATCAAGCCCATCCTGGAAAAGATGGACGGCACCGAGGAACTGCTCGTGAAGCTGA
ACAGAGAGGACCTGCTGCGGAAGCAGCGGACCTTCGACAACGGCAGCATCCCCCACCAGATCCACCTGGG
AGAGCTGCACGCCATTCTGCGGCGGCAGGAAGATTTTTACCCATTCCTGAAGGACAACCGGGAAAAGATC
GAGAAGATCCTGACCTTCCGCATCCCCTACTACGTGGGCCCTCTGGCCAGGGGAAACAGCAGATTCGCCT
GGATGACCAGAAAGAGCGAGGAAACCATCACCCCCTGGAACTTCGAGGAAGTGGTGGACAAGGGCGCTTC
CGCCCAGAGCTTCATCGAGCGGATGACCAACTTCGATAAGAACCTGCCCAACGAGAAGGTGCTGCCCAAG
CACAGCCTGCTGTACGAGTACTTCACCGTGTATAACGAGCTGACCAAAGTGAAATACGTGACCGAGGGAA
TGAGAAAGCCCGCCTTCCTGAGCGGCGAGCAGAAAAAGGCCATCGTGGACCTGCTGTTCAAGACCAACCG
GAAAGTGACCGTGAAGCAGCTGAAAGAGGACTACTTCAAGAAAATCGAGTGCTTCGACTCCGTGGAAATC
TCCGGCGTGGAAGATCGGTTCAACGCCTCCCTGGGCACATACCACGATCTGCTGAAAATTATCAAGGACA
AGGACTTCCTGGACAATGAGGAAAACGAGGACATTCTGGAAGATATCGTGCTGACCCTGACACTGTTTGA
GGACAGAGAGATGATCGAGGAACGGCTGAAAACCTATGCCCACCTGTTCGACGACAAAGTGATGAAGCAG
CTGAAGCGGCGGAGATACACCGGCTGGGGCAGGCTGAGCCGGAAGCTGATCAACGGCATCCGGGACAAGC
AGTCCGGCAAGACAATCCTGGATTTCCTGAAGTCCGACGGCTTCGCCAACAGAAACTTCATGCAGCTGAT
CCACGACGACAGCCTGACCTTTAAAGAGGACATCCAGAAAGCCCAGGTGTCCGGCCAGGGCGATAGCCTG
CACGAGCACATTGCCAATCTGGCCGGCAGCCCCGCCATTAAGAAGGGCATCCTGCAGACAGTGAAGGTGG
TGGACGAGCTCGTGAAAGTGATGGGCCGGCACAAGCCCGAGAACATCGTGATCGAAATGGCCAGAGAGAA
CCAGACCACCCAGAAGGGACAGAAGAACAGCCGCGAGAGAATGAAGCGGATCGAAGAGGGCATCAAAGAG
CTGGGCAGCCAGATCCTGAAAGAACACCCCGTGGAAAACACCCAGCTGCAGAACGAGAAGCTGTACCTGT
ACTACCTGCAGAATGGGCGGGATATGTACGTGGACCAGGAACTGGACATCAACCGGCTGTCCGACTACGA
TGTGGACCATATCGTGCCTCAGAGCTTTCTGAAGGACGACTCCATCGACAACAAGGTGCTGACCAGAAGC
GACAAGAACCGGGGCAAGAGCGACAACGTGCCCTCCGAAGAGGTCGTGAAGAAGATGAAGAACTACTGGC
GGCAGCTGCTGAACGCCAAGCTGATTACCCAGAGAAAGTTCGACAATCTGACCAAGGCCGAGAGAGGCGG
CCTGAGCGAACTGGATAAGGCCGGCTTCATCAAGAGACAGCTGGTGGAAACCCGGCAGATCACAAAGCAC
GTGGCACAGATCCTGGACTCCCGGATGAACACTAAGTACGACGAGAATGACAAGCTGATCCGGGAAGTGA
AAGTGATCACCCTGAAGTCCAAGCTGGTGTCCGATTTCCGGAAGGATTTCCAGTTTTACAAAGTGCGCGA
GATCAACAACTACCACCACGCCCACGACGCCTACCTGAACGCCGTCGTGGGAACCGCCCTGATCAAAAAG
TACCCTAAGCTGGAAAGCGAGTTCGTGTACGGCGACTACAAGGTGTACGACGTGCGGAAGATGATCGCCA
AGAGCGAGCAGGAAATCGGCAAGGCTACCGCCAAGTACTTCTTCTACAGCAACATCATGAACTTTTTCAA
GACCGAGATTACCCTGGCCAACGGCGAGATCCGGAAGCGGCCTCTGATCGAGACAAACGGCGAAACCGGG
GAGATCGTGTGGGATAAGGGCCGGGATTTTGCCACCGTGCGGAAAGTGCTGAGCATGCCCCAAGTGAATA
TCGTGAAAAAGACCGAGGTGCAGACAGGCGGCTTCAGCAAAGAGTCTATCCTGCCCAAGAGGAACAGCGA
TAAGCTGATCGCCAGAAAGAAGGACTGGGACCCTAAGAAGTACGGCGGCTTCGACAGCCCCACCGTGGCC
TATTCTGTGCTGGTGGTGGCCAAAGTGGAAAAGGGCAAGTCCAAGAAACTGAAGAGTGTGAAAGAGCTGC
TGGGGATCACCATCATGGAAAGAAGCAGCTTCGAGAAGAATCCCATCGACTTTCTGGAAGCCAAGGGCTA
CAAAGAAGTGAAAAAGGACCTGATCATCAAGCTGCCTAAGTACTCCCTGTTCGAGCTGGAAAACGGCCGG
AAGAGAATGCTGGCCTCTGCCGGCGAACTGCAGAAGGGAAACGAACTGGCCCTGCCCTCCAAATATGTGA
ACTTCCTGTACCTGGCCAGCCACTATGAGAAGCTGAAGGGCTCCCCCGAGGATAATGAGCAGAAACAGCT
GTTTGTGGAACAGCACAAGCACTACCTGGACGAGATCATCGAGCAGATCAGCGAGTTCTCCAAGAGAGTG
ATCCTGGCCGACGCTAATCTGGACAAAGTGCTGTCCGCCTACAACAAGCACCGGGATAAGCCCATCAGAG
AGCAGGCCGAGAATATCATCCACCTGTTTACCCTGACCAATCTGGGAGCCCCTGCCGCCTTCAAGTACTT
TGACACCACCATCGACCGGAAGAGGTACACCAGCACCAAAGAGGTGCTGGACGCCACCCTGATCCACCAG
AGCATCACCGGCCTGTACGAGACACGGATCGACCTGTCTCAGCTGGGAGGTGACTCTGGCGGCTCAAAAA
GAACCGCCGACGGCAGCGAATTCGAGCCCAAGAAGAAGAGGAAAGTCGGAAGCGGAGCTACTAACTTCAG
CCTGCTGAAGCAGGCTGGAGACGTGGAGGAGAACCCTGGACCTACTAATCTGAGCGACATCATTGAGAAG
GAGACTGGGAAACAGCTGGTCATTCAGGAGTCCATCCTGATGCTGCCTGAGGAGGTGGAGGAAGTGATCG
GCAACAAGCCAGAGTCTGACATCCTGGTGCACACCGCCTACGACGAGTCCACAGATGAGAATGTGATGCT
GCTGACCTCTGACGCCCCCGAGTATAAGCCTTGGGCCCTGGTCATCCAGGATTCTAACGGCGAGAATAAG
ATCAAGATGCTGAGCGGAGGATCCGGAGGATCTGGAGGCAGCACCAACCTGTCTGACATCATCGAGAAGG
AGACAGGCAAGCAGCTGGTCATCCAGGAGAGCATCCTGATGCTGCCCGAAGAAGTCGAAGAAGTGATCGG
AAACAAGCCTGAGAGCGATATCCTGGTCCATACCGCCTACGACGAGAGTACCGACGAAAATGTGATGCTG
CTGACATCCGACGCCCCAGAGTATAAGCCCTGGGCTCTGGTCATCCAGGATTCCAACGGAGAGAACAAAA
TCAAAATGCTGTCTGGCGGCTCAAAAAGAACCGCCGACGGCAGCGAATTCGAGCCCAAGAAGAAGAGGAA
AGTCTAACCGGTCATCATCACCATCACCATTGAGTTTAAACCCGCTGATCAGCCTCGACTGTGCCTTCTA
GTTGCCAGCCATCTGTTGTTTGCCCCTCCCCCGTGCCTTCCTTGACCCTGGAAGGTGCCACTCCCACTGT
CCTTTCCTAATAAAATGAGGAAATTGCATCGCATTGTCTGAGTAGGTGTCATTCTATTCTGGGGGGTGGG
GTGGGGCAGGACAGCAAGGGGGAGGATTGGGAAGACAATAGCAGGCATGCTGGGGATGCGGTGGGCTCTA
TGGCTTCTGAGGCGGAAAGAACCAGCTGGGGCTCGATACCGTCGACCTCTAGCTAGAGCTTGGCGTAATC
ATGGTCATAGCTGTTTCCTGTGTGAAATTGTTATCCGCTCACAATTCCACACAACATACGAGCCGGAAGC
ATAAAGTGTAAAGCCTAGGGTGCCTAATGAGTGAGCTAACTCACATTAATTGCGTTGCGCTCACTGCCCG
CTTTCCAGTCGGGAAACCTGTCGTGCCAGCTGCATTAATGAATCGGCCAACGCGCGGGGAGAGGCGGTTT
GCGTATTGGGCGCTCTTCCGCTTCCTCGCTCACTGACTCGCTGCGCTCGGTCGTTCGGCTGCGGCGAGCG
GTATCAGCTCACTCAAAGGCGGTAATACGGTTATCCACAGAATCAGGGGATAACGCAGGAAAGAACATGT
GAGCAAAAGGCCAGCAAAAGGCCAGGAACCGTAAAAAGGCCGCGTTGCTGGCGTTTTTCCATAGGCTCCG
CCCCCCTGACGAGCATCACAAAAATCGACGCTCAAGTCAGAGGTGGCGAAACCCGACAGGACTATAAAGA
TACCAGGCGTTTCCCCCTGGAAGCTCCCTCGTGCGCTCTCCTGTTCCGACCCTGCCGCTTACCGGATACC
TGTCCGCCTTTCTCCCTTCGGGAAGCGTGGCGCTTTCTCATAGCTCACGCTGTAGGTATCTCAGTTCGGT
GTAGGTCGTTCGCTCCAAGCTGGGCTGTGTGCACGAACCCCCCGTTCAGCCCGACCGCTGCGCCTTATCC
GGTAACTATCGTCTTGAGTCCAACCCGGTAAGACACGACTTATCGCCACTGGCAGCAGCCACTGGTAACA
GGATTAGCAGAGCGAGGTATGTAGGCGGTGCTACAGAGTTCTTGAAGTGGTGGCCTAACTACGGCTACAC
TAGAAGAACAGTATTTGGTATCTGCGCTCTGCTGAAGCCAGTTACCTTCGGAAAAAGAGTTGGTAGCTCT
TGATCCGGCAAACAAACCACCGCTGGTAGCGGTGGTTTTTTTGTTTGCAAGCAGCAGATTACGCGCAGAA
AAAAAGGATCTCAAGAAGATCCTTTGATCTTTTCTACGGGGTCTGACACTCAGTGGAACGAAAACTCACG
TTAAGGGATTTTGGTCATGAGATTATCAAAAAGGATCTTCACCTAGATCCTTTTAAATTAAAAATGAAGT
TTTAAATCAATCTAAAGTATATATGAGTAAACTTGGTCTGACAGTTACCAATGCTTAATCAGTGAGGCAC
CTATCTCAGCGATCTGTCTATTTCGTTCATCCATAGTTGCCTGACTCCCCGTCGTGTAGATAACTACGAT
ACGGGAGGGCTTACCATCTGGCCCCAGTGCTGCAATGATACCGCGAGACCCACGCTCACCGGCTCCAGAT
TTATCAGCAATAAACCAGCCAGCCGGAAGGGCCGAGCGCAGAAGTGGTCCTGCAACTTTATCCGCCTCCA
TCCAGTCTATTAATTGTTGCCGGGAAGCTAGAGTAAGTAGTTCGCCAGTTAATAGTTTGCGCAACGTTGT
TGCCATTGCTACAGGCATCGTGGTGTCACGCTCGTCGTTTGGTATGGCTTCATTCAGCTCCGGTTCCCAA
CGATCAAGGCGAGTTACATGATCCCCCATGTTGTGCAAAAAAGCGGTTAGCTCCTTCGGTCCTCCGATCG
TTGTCAGAAGTAAGTTGGCCGCAGTGTTATCACTCATGGTTATGGCAGCACTGCATAATTCTCTTACTGT
CATGCCATCCGTAAGATGCTTTTCTGTGACTGGTGAGTACTCAACCAAGTCATTCTGAGAATAGTGTATG
CGGCGACCGAGTTGCTCTTGCCCGGCGTCAATACGGGATAATACCGCGCCACATAGCAGAACTTTAAAAG
TGCTCATCATTGGAAAACGTTCTTCGGGGCGAAAACTCTCAAGGATCTTACCGCTGTTGAGATCCAGTTC
GATGTAACCCACTCGTGCACCCAACTGATCTTCAGCATCTTTTACTTTCACCAGCGTTTCTGGGTGAGCA
AAAACAGGAAGGCAAAATGCCGCAAAAAAGGGAATAAGGGCGACACGGAAATGTTGAATACTCATACTCT
TCCTTTTTCAATATTATTGAAGCATTTATCAGGGTTATTGTCTCATGAGCGGATACATATTTGAATGTAT
TTAGAAAAATAAACAAATAGGGGTTCCGCGCACATTTCCCCGAAAAGTGCCACCTGACGTCGACGGATCG
GGAGATCGATCTCCCGATCCCCTAGGGTCGACTCTCAGTACAATCTGCTCTGATGCCGCATAGTTAAGCC
AGTATCTGCTCCCTGCTTGTGTGTTGGAGGTCGCTGAGTAGTGCGCGAGCAAAATTTAAGCTACAACAAG
GCAAGGCTTGACCGACAATTGCATGAAGAATCTGCTTAGGGTTAGGCGTTTTGCGCTGCTTCGCGATGTA
CGGGCCAGATATACGCGTTGACATTGATTATTGACTAGTTATTAATAGTAATCAATTACGGGGTCATTAG
TTCATAGCCCATATATTGAGTTCCGCGTTACATAACTTACGGTAAATGGCCCGCCTGGCTGACCGCCCAA
CGACCCCCGCCCATTGACGTCAATAATGACGTATGTTCCCATAGTAACGCCAATAGGGACTTTCCATTGA
CGTCAATGGGTGGAGTATTTACGGTAAACTGCCCACTTGGCAGTACATCAAGTG
Features (pLannotate 1.2.2; 18 found; start..end, strand, type, name):
    136..339     +  promoter       CMV promoter: human cytomegalovirus (CMV) immediate early promoter
    381..399     +  promoter       T7 promoter: promoter for bacteriophage T7 RNA polymerase
    470..961     +  CDS            tadA: TADA_ECOLI - Also known as yfhC. Experimental evidence at protein level: Swiss-Prot protein existence level 1. Catalyzes the deamination of adenosine to inosine at the wobble position 34 of tRNA(Arg2). Essential for cell viability. From Escherichia coli (strain K12).
   1064..2665    +  CDS            dCas9(N): N-terminal portion of catalytically inactive Streptococcus pyogenes dCas9 carrying the D10A mutation (Zetsche et al., 2015)
   2666..5160    +  CDS            Cas9(C) (fragment): C-terminal portion of Streptococcus pyogenes Cas9 (Zetsche et al., 2015)
   5573..5821    +  CDS            UGI: UNGI_BPPB2 - Experimental evidence at protein level: Swiss-Prot protein existence level 1. This protein binds specifically and reversibly to the host uracil-DNA glycosylase, preventing removal of uracil residues from PBS2 DNA by the host uracil-excision repair system. From Bacillus phage PBS2 (Bacteriophage PBS2).
   5939..6163    +  polyA_signal   bGH poly(A) signal: bovine growth hormone polyadenylation signal
   6167..6188    +  promoter       SV40 promoter (fragment): SV40 enhancer and early promoter
   6193..6209    +  misc_feature   MCS (fragment): pBluescript multiple cloning site
   6258..6274    -  protein_bind   lac operator: The lac repressor binds to the lac operator to inhibit transcription in E. coli. This inhibition can be relieved by adding lactose or isopropyl-β-D-thiogalactopyranoside (IPTG). lac repressor encoded by lacI
   6282..6312    -  promoter       lac promoter: promoter for the E. coli lac operon
   6327..6348    -  protein_bind   CAP binding site: CAP binding activates transcription in the presence of cAMP. E. coli catabolite activator protein
   6361..6453    -  CDS            lacI (fragment): lac repressor; lacI; The lac repressor binds to the lac operator to inhibit transcription in E. coli. This inhibition can be relieved by adding lactose or isopropyl-β-D-thiogalactopyranoside (IPTG).
   6636..7224    -  rep_origin     ori: high-copy-number ColE1/pMB1/pBR322/pUC origin of replication
   7395..8255    -  CDS            AmpR: β-lactamase; bla; confers resistance to ampicillin, carbenicillin, and related antibiotics
   8256..8360    -  promoter       AmpR promoter: bla
   8431..8475    -  misc_feature   bom (fragment): basis of mobility region from pBR322
   8706..135     +  enhancer       CMV enhancer (across the origin): human cytomegalovirus immediate early enhancer
