[The description below was written by a language model from this plasmid's Addgene catalogue record and pLannotate feature annotations shown in this document.]
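Description:
Td-CBE-NW is an 8,874 nt mammalian expression plasmid on a pCMV backbone that encodes a cytidine base editor engineered to have a narrowed editing window. It is maintained in E. coli through a high-copy ColE1/pUC-type origin and selected with ampicillin via the β-lactamase gene and its native promoter. The backbone also carries small remnants of lac regulatory elements, a pBluescript multiple cloning site fragment and a bom fragment, none of which contribute to the editor's function. No mammalian selection marker or guide RNA cassette appears in the feature table, so the guide must presumably be supplied from a separate construct.

The payload is a single synthetic open reading frame driven by the CMV enhancer and immediate early promoter and terminated by the bovine growth hormone polyadenylation signal. A T7 promoter lies just upstream of the coding region and could support in vitro transcription. The frame begins with a TadA-8e deaminase domain, derived from the E. coli tRNA adenosine deaminase, carrying the substitutions E27R, N46L, N108Q, M151C and Q154Y. According to the record, this variant serves as the deaminase of a cytidine rather than an adenine editor. It is joined by a linker to a Streptococcus pyogenes Cas9 nickase; the annotation detects the D10A mutation in the N-terminal portion. This is followed by a P2A self-cleaving peptide and the uracil-DNA glycosylase inhibitor (UGI) from phage PBS2, so UGI is released as a separate polypeptide instead of being fused to the editor. UGI blocks excision of the uracil produced by cytosine deamination, favouring C-to-T outcomes. The plasmid is intended for transfection into mammalian cells for base editing with reduced bystander editing.
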