Addgene plasmid #240623: Td-CBE-NW
Purpose: Cytidine base editor with narrowed editing window
Depositing lab: Tingting Jiang. Depositing organization: Icahn School of Medicine at Mount Sinai. Publication: A streamlined base editor engineering strategy to reduce bystander editing. Valdez I, O'Connor I, Patel D, Gierer K, Harrington J, Ellis E, Caponetti SA, Sebra RP, Valley HC, Coote K, Mense M, Marro SG, Jiang T. Nat Commun. 2025 Aug 30;16(1):8115. doi: 10.1038/s41467-025-63609-6. PubMed 40885742.
Backbone
  Vector backbone: pCMV
  Vector type: Mammalian Expression, CRISPR
Growth in bacteria
  Bacterial resistance: Ampicillin, 100 μg/mL
  Growth temperature: 37°C
  Growth strain: DH5alpha
  Copy number: High Copy
Gene/Insert
  Gene/Insert name: TadA-8e (E27R, N46L, N108Q, M151C, Q154Y)-linker-nCas9-P2A-UGI
  Species: Synthetic
  Mutation: TadA-8e (E27R, N46L, N108Q, M151C, Q154Y), Cas9-P2A-UGI
  Cloning method: Gibson Cloning
Terms and licenses: Academic/Nonprofit Terms; Industry Terms: Not Available to Industry
How to cite: Td-CBE-NW was a gift from Tingting Jiang (Addgene plasmid # 240623 ; http://n2t.net/addgene:240623 ; RRID:Addgene_240623)
